>Addgene plasmid #229144 | pTipi2.1-AZU_SP | addgene full sequence | sequence record 457154 | Addgene NGS Result
TCGCGCGTTTCGGTGATGACGGTGAAAACCTCTGACACATGCAGCTCCCGGAGACGGTCACAGCTTGTCT
GTAAGCGGATGCCGGGAGCAGACAAGCCCGTCAGGGCGCGTCAGCGGGTGTTGGCGGGTGTCGGGGCTGG
CTTAACTAGACATTGATTATTGACTAGTTATTAATAGTAATCAATTACGGGGTCATTAGTTCATAGCCCA
TATATGGAGTTCCGCGTTACATAACTTACGGTAAATGGCCCGCCTGGCTGACCGCCCAACGACCCCCGCC
CATTGACGTCAATAATGACGTATGTTCCCATAGTAACGCCAATAGGGACTTTCCATTGACGTCAATGGGT
GGAGTATTTACGGTAAACTGCCCACTTGGCAGTACATCAAGTGTATCATATGCCAAGTACGCCCCCTATT
GACGTCAATGACGGTAAATGGCCCGCCTGGCATTATGCCCAGTACATGACCTTATGGGACTTTCCTACTT
GGCAGTACATCTACGTATTAGTCATCGCTATTACCATGGTGATGCGGTTTTGGCAGTACATCAATGGGCG
TGGATAGCGGTTTGACTCACGGGGATTTCCAAGTCTCCACCCCATTGACGTCAATGGGAGTTTGTTTTGG
CACCAAAATCAACGGGACTTTCCAAAATGTCGTAACAACTCCGCCCCATTGACGCAAATGGGCGGTAGGC
GTGTACGGTGGGAGGTCTATATAAGCAGAGCTCGTTTAGTGAACCGTCAGATCGCCTGGAGACGCCATCC
ACGCTGTTTTGACCTCCATAGAAGACACCGGGACCGATCCAGCCTCCGGACCTGCAGGTAAGTATCAAGG
TTACAAGACAGGTTTAAGGAGACCAATAGAAACTGGGCTTGTCGAGACAGAGAAGACTCTTGCGTTTCTG
ATAGGCACCTATTGGTCTTACTGACATCCACTTTGCCTTTCTCTCCACAGGTCGACTAGTGAATTCTCTA
GAGGTACCGCCACCATGACCCGGCTGACAGTCCTGGCCCTGCTGGCTGGTCTGCTGGCGTCCTCGAGGGC
CAAGCTTGCTAGCGGCCGCGAGCTCTGATATCTCGACAATCAACCTCTGGATTACAAAATTTGTGAAAGA
TTGACTGGTATTCTTAACTATGTTGCTCCTTTTACGCTATGTGGATACGCTGCTTTAATGCCTTTGTATC
ATGCTATTGCTTCCCGTATGGCTTTCATTTTCTCCTCCTTGTATAAATCCTGGTTGCTGTCTCTTTATGA
GGAGTTGTGGCCCGTTGTCAGGCAACGTGGCGTGGTGTGCACTGTGTTTGCTGACGCAACCCCCACTGGT
TGGGGCATTGCCACCACCTGTCAGCTCCTTTCCGGGACTTTCGCTTTCCCCCTCCCTATTGCCACGGCGG
AACTCATCGCCGCCTGCCTTGCCCGCTGCTGGACAGGGGCTCGGCTGTTGGGCACTGACAATTCCGTGGT
GTTGTCGGGGAAGCTGACGTCCTTTCCATGGCTGCTCGCCTGTGTTGCCACCTGGATTCTGCGCGGGACG
TCCTTCTGCTACGTCCCTTCGGCCCTCAATCCAGCGGACCTTCCTTCCCGCGGCCTGCTGCCGGCTCTGC
GGCCTCTTCCGCGTCTTCGCCTTCGCCCTCAGACGAGTCGGATCTCCCTTTGGGCCGCCTCCCCGCCTGG
AAACGGGGGAGGCTAACTGAAACACGGAAGGAGACAATACCGGAAGGAACCCGCGCTATGACGGCAATAA
AAAGACAGAATAAAACGCACGGGTGTTGGGTCGTTTGTTCATTGCGTTGCGCTCACTGCCCGCTTTCCAG
TCGGGAAACCTGTCGTGCCAGCTGCATTAATGAATCGGCCAACGCGCGGGGAGAGGCGGTTTGCGTATTG
GGCGCTCTTCCGCTTCCTCGCTCACTGACTCGCTGCGCTCGGTCGTTCGGCTGCGGCGAGCGGTATCAGC
TCACTCAAAGGCGGTAATACGGTTATCCACAGAATCAGGGGATAACGCAGGAAAGAACATGTGAGCAAAA
GGCCAGCAAAAGGCCAGGAACCGTAAAAAGGCCGCGTTGCTGGCGTTTTTCCATAGGCTCCGCCCCCCTG
ACGAGCATCACAAAAATCGACGCTCAAGTCAGAGGTGGCGAAACCCGACAGGACTATAAAGATACCAGGC
GTTTCCCCCTGGAAGCTCCCTCGTGCGCTCTCCTGTTCCGACCCTGCCGCTTACCGGATACCTGTCCGCC
TTTCTCCCTTCGGGAAGCGTGGCGCTTTCTCATAGCTCACGCTGTAGGTATCTCAGTTCGGTGTAGGTCG
TTCGCTCCAAGCTGGGCTGTGTGCACGAACCCCCCGTTCAGCCCGACCGCTGCGCCTTATCCGGTAACTA
TCGTCTTGAGTCCAACCCGGTAAGACACGACTTATCGCCACTGGCAGCAGCCACTGGTAACAGGATTAGC
AGAGCGAGGTATGTAGGCGGTGCTACAGAGTTCTTGAAGTGGTGGCCTAACTACGGCTACACTAGAAGAA
CAGTATTTGGTATCTGCGCTCTGCTGAAGCCAGTTACCTTCGGAAAAAGAGTTGGTAGCTCTTGATCCGG
CAAACAAACCACCGCTGGTAGCGGTGGTTTTTTTGTTTGCAAGCAGCAGATTACGCGCAGAAAAAAAGGA
TCTCAAGAAGATCCTTTGATCTTTTCTACGGGGTCTGACGCTCAGTGGAACGAAAACTCACGTTAAGGGA
TTTTGGTCATGAGATTATCAAAAAGGATCTTCACCTAGATCCTTTTAAATTAAAAATGAAGTTTTAAATC
AATCTAAAGTATATATGAGTAAACTTGGTCTGACAGTTACCAATGCTTAATCAGTGAGGCACCTATCTCA
GCGATCTGTCTATTTCGTTCATCCATAGTTGCCTGACTCCCCGTCGTGTAGATAACTACGATACGGGAGG
GCTTACCATCTGGCCCCAGTGCTGCAATGATACCGCGAGACCCACGCTCACCGGCTCCAGATTTATCAGC
AATAAACCAGCCAGCCGGAAGGGCCGAGCGCAGAAGTGGTCCTGCAACTTTATCCGCCTCCATCCAGTCT
ATTAATTGTTGCCGGGAAGCTAGAGTAAGTAGTTCGCCAGTTAATAGTTTGCGCAACGTTGTTGCCATTG
CTACAGGCATCGTGGTGTCACGCTCGTCGTTTGGTATGGCTTCATTCAGCTCCGGTTCCCAACGATCAAG
GCGAGTTACATGATCCCCCATGTTGTGCAAAAAAGCGGTTAGCTCCTTCGGTCCTCCGATCGTTGTCAGA
AGTAAGTTGGCCGCAGTGTTATCACTCATGGTTATGGCAGCACTGCATAATTCTCTTACTGTCATGCCAT
CCGTAAGATGCTTTTCTGTGACTGGTGAGTACTCAACCAAGTCATTCTGAGAATAGTGTATGCGGCGACC
GAGTTGCTCTTGCCCGGCGTCAATACGGGATAATACCGCGCCACATAGCAGAACTTTAAAAGTGCTCATC
ATTGGAAAACGTTCTTCGGGGCGAAAACTCTCAAGGATCTTACCGCTGTTGAGATCCAGTTCGATGTAAC
CCACTCGTGCACCCAACTGATCTTCAGCATCTTTTACTTTCACCAGCGTTTCTGGGTGAGCAAAAACAGG
AAGGCAAAATGCCGCAAAAAAGGGAATAAGGGCGACACGGAAATGTTGAATACTCATACTCTTCCTTTTT
CAATATTATTGAAGCATTTATCAGGGTTATTGTCTCATGAGCGGATACATATTTGAATGTATTTAGAAAA
ATAAACAAATAGGGGTTCCGCGCACATTTCCCCGAAAAGTGCCACCTGACGTCTAAGAAACCATTATTAT
CATGACATTAACCTATAAAAATAGGCGTATCACGAGGCCCTTTCGTC
Features (pLannotate 1.2.2; 10 found; start..end, strand, type, name):
    149..528     +  enhancer       CMV enhancer: human cytomegalovirus immediate early enhancer
    529..732     +  promoter       CMV promoter: human cytomegalovirus (CMV) immediate early promoter
    828..960     +  intron         chimeric intron: chimera between introns from human β-globin and immunoglobulin heavy chain genes
   1088..1676    +  misc_feature   WPRE: woodchuck hepatitis virus posttranscriptional regulatory element
   1742..1790    +  polyA_signal   HSV TK poly(A) signal: herpes simplex virus thymidine kinase polyadenylation signal (Cole and Stacy, 1985)
   1803..1895    -  CDS            lacI (fragment): lac repressor; lacI; The lac repressor binds to the lac operator to inhibit transcription in E. coli. This inhibition can be relieved by adding lactose or isopropyl-β-D-thiogalactopyranoside (IPTG).
   2078..2666    -  rep_origin     ori: high-copy-number ColE1/pMB1/pBR322/pUC origin of replication
   2837..3697    -  CDS            AmpR: β-lactamase; bla; confers resistance to ampicillin, carbenicillin, and related antibiotics
   3698..3802    -  promoter       AmpR promoter: bla
   3897..35      +  CDS            rop (fragment) (across the origin): Rop protein, which maintains plasmids at low copy number; rop
