[The description below was written by a language model from this plasmid's Addgene catalogue record and pLannotate feature annotations shown in this document.]
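Description:
pTipi2.1-AZU_SP is a compact (3,897 bp) empty mammalian expression backbone intended for production of recombinant antibodies and, according to the associated work on codon optimization, secreted mammalian glycoproteins more generally. It carries no insert as deposited. In bacteria it is maintained as a high-copy plasmid through a ColE1/pUC-type origin of replication and selected with ampicillin via a β-lactamase (AmpR) gene driven by its own bla promoter. Short annotated fragments of lacI and rop are also detected; these appear to be non-functional backbone remnants rather than working elements.

The expression cassette is driven by the human cytomegalovirus immediate early enhancer and promoter, followed by a chimeric β-globin/immunoglobulin heavy chain intron, whose splicing typically improves mRNA processing and export and so raises expression. Downstream of the cloning region sits a woodchuck hepatitis virus posttranscriptional regulatory element (WPRE), which further boosts transcript stability and protein yield, and the transcript is terminated by the HSV thymidine kinase polyadenylation signal. The catalogue entry states that the vector includes the human azurocidin signal peptide, which directs an in-frame fused protein into the secretory pathway so it can be recovered from culture medium. This element is not annotated in the feature table, but the unannotated stretch between the intron and the WPRE is its probable location, together with the cloning site. No mammalian selection marker or epitope tag is annotated, consistent with use in transient transfection, where antibody chain or other glycoprotein coding sequences are cloned behind the signal peptide.
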