Addgene plasmid #229144: pTipi2.1-AZU_SP
Purpose: (Empty Backbone) Allows for expression of recombinant antibodies. Includes human azurocidin signal peptide.
Depositing lab: Institute for Protein Innovation (IPI). Depositing organization: Institute for Protein Innovation. Publication: Evaluating codon optimization strategies for mammalian glycoprotein production with an open-source expression vector. Yang C, Soni R, Visconti SE, Abdollahi M, Belay F, Ghosh A, Duvall SW, Walton CJW, Meijers R, Zhu H. bioRxiv, March 20, 2026 10.64898/2026.03.18.712111.
Backbone
  Vector backbone: pTipi2.1-AZU_SP
  Backbone manufacturer: Institute for Protein Innovation (IPI)
  Backbone size (bp): 3897
  Vector type: Mammalian Expression
Growth in bacteria
  Bacterial resistance: Ampicillin, 100 μg/mL
  Growth temperature: 37°C
  Growth strain: DH5alpha
  Copy number: High Copy
Gene/Insert
  Gene/Insert name: None
Terms and licenses: Academic/Nonprofit Terms; Industry Terms
How to cite: pTipi2.1-AZU_SP was a gift from Institute for Protein Innovation (IPI) (Addgene plasmid # 229144 ; http://n2t.net/addgene:229144 ; RRID:Addgene_229144)
